Addgene plasmid #206115: Cav2.1 HA EI,II,III,IVA (E320A, E670A, E1411A, E1707A) pCAGGS
Purpose: expression of rat Cav2.1 with an exofacial double HA tag in domain II and mutations in the P loop of Domains I, II, III and IV which abolish trafficking to the cell surface
Depositing lab: Annette Dolphin. Depositing organization: University College London. Publication: Disruption of the Key Ca(2+) Binding Site in the Selectivity Filter of Neuronal Voltage-Gated Calcium Channels Inhibits Channel Trafficking. Meyer JO, Dahimene S, Page KM, Ferron L, Kadurin I, Ellaway JIJ, Zhao P, Patel T, Rothwell SW, Lin P, Pratt WS, Dolphin AC. Cell Rep. 2019 Oct 1;29(1):22-33.e5. doi: 10.1016/j.celrep.2019.08.079. PubMed 31577951.
Backbone
  Vector backbone: pCAGGS
  Backbone manufacturer: PMID 11397804
  Backbone size w/o insert (bp): 5446
  Vector type: Mammalian Expression
Growth in bacteria
  Bacterial resistance: Ampicillin, 100 μg/mL
  Growth temperature: 37°C
  Growth strain: DH5alpha
  Copy number: High Copy
Gene/Insert
  Gene/Insert name: cacna1b (alt name: Cav2.2 alpha1B)
  Species: R. norvegicus (rat)
  Insert size (bp): 6858
  Mutation: E320A, E670A, E1411A, E1707A
  Entrez Gene: Cacna1a (a.k.a. BccA1, Cav2.1, rbA-1)
  Promoter: CMV/B-actin
  Cloning method: Restriction Enzyme; 5′ cloning site unknown (unknown if destroyed)
  Sequencing primers: 5′ CTCTGCTAACCATGTTCATGC; 3′ CTGATAGGCAGCCTGCACCTG
Resource information
  A portion of this plasmid was derived from a plasmid made by: Yasuo Mori
Terms and licenses: Academic/Nonprofit Terms; Industry Terms: Not Available to Industry
How to cite: Cav2.1 HA EI,II,III,IVA (E320A, E670A, E1411A, E1707A) pCAGGS was a gift from Annette Dolphin (Addgene plasmid # 206115 ; http://n2t.net/addgene:206115 ; RRID:Addgene_206115)
