[The description below was written by a language model from this plasmid's Addgene catalogue record and pLannotate feature annotations shown in this document.]
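Description:
Cav2.1 HA EI,II,III,IVA pCAGGS is a mammalian expression plasmid of about 12.4 kb, built on the pCAGGS backbone, that encodes a trafficking-defective mutant of the rat P/Q-type voltage-gated calcium channel pore subunit Cav2.1 (Cacna1a). It is maintained in E. coli through a high-copy ColE1/pUC-type origin and selected with ampicillin via the bla gene and its native promoter. The backbone also carries an SV40 origin of replication, an SV40 polyadenylation signal, and short remnants of lac and SV40 promoter elements that have no evident role in the design.

Expression is driven by the composite CMV/β-actin (CAG) arrangement. This consists of the CMV immediate-early enhancer followed by a chimeric chicken β-actin/rabbit β-globin intron, and transcripts are terminated at a rabbit β-globin poly(A) signal downstream of the insert. The annotated Cacna1a coding sequence spans roughly 6.7 kb. According to the record, it carries a double HA epitope in an extracellular position in domain II. It also carries four glutamate-to-alanine substitutions (E320A, E670A, E1411A, E1707A), one in the P loop of each of domains I to IV, and these mutations abolish trafficking of the channel to the cell surface. The HA tag is not picked out separately in the feature table. The exofacial tag would allow surface channels to be distinguished from intracellular ones, so the construct suits studies of how selectivity-filter integrity affects channel trafficking.

The catalogue's insert name field reads cacna1b/Cav2.2, but the plasmid name, purpose statement, gene link and sequence annotation all identify the insert as Cav2.1 (Cacna1a).
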