Features (pLannotate 1.2.2; 17 found; start..end, strand, type, name):
      1..380     +  enhancer       CMV enhancer: human cytomegalovirus immediate early enhancer
    658..1676    +  intron         chimeric intron: chimera between introns from chicken β-actin and rabbit β-globin
   1770..8471    +  CDS            Cacna1a: CAC1A_RAT - Also known as Cach4, Cacn3, Cacnl1a4. Experimental evidence at protein level: Swiss-Prot protein existence level 1. Voltage-sensitive calcium channels (VSCC) mediate the entry of calcium ions into excitable cells and are also involved in a variety of calcium-dependent processes, including muscle contraction, hormone or neurotransmitter release, gene expression, cell motility, cell division and cell death. The isoform alpha-1A gives rise to P and/or Q- type calcium currents. P/Q-type calcium channels belong to the 'high- voltage activated' (HVA) group and are specifically blocked by
   9289..9318    -  misc_feature   MCS (fragment): pBluescript multiple cloning site
   9342..9419    +  CDS            HBB (fragment): HBB_PONPY - Experimental evidence at transcript level: Swiss-Prot protein existence level 2. Involved in oxygen transport from the lung to the various peripheral tissues. From Pongo pygmaeus (Bornean orangutan).
   9490..9545    +  polyA_signal   β-globin poly(A) signal: rabbit β-globin polyadenylation signal (Gil and Proudfoot, 1987)
   9928..9950    -  protein_bind   lac operator (fragment): The lac repressor binds to the lac operator to inhibit transcription in E. coli. This inhibition can be relieved by adding lactose or isopropyl-β-D-thiogalactopyranoside (IPTG). lac repressor encoded by lacI
   9954..9984    -  promoter       lac promoter: promoter for the E. coli lac operon
   9999..10020   -  protein_bind   CAP binding site: CAP binding activates transcription in the presence of cAMP. E. coli catabolite activator protein
  10033..10072   -  CDS            lacI (fragment): lac repressor; lacI; The lac repressor binds to the lac operator to inhibit transcription in E. coli. This inhibition can be relieved by adding lactose or isopropyl-β-D-thiogalactopyranoside (IPTG).
  10079..10101   +  promoter       SV40 promoter (fragment): SV40 enhancer and early promoter
  10125..10260   +  rep_origin     SV40 ori: SV40 origin of replication
  10280..10414   +  polyA_signal   SV40 poly(A) signal: SV40 polyadenylation signal
  10416..10470   -  CDS            lacI (fragment): lac repressor; lacI; The lac repressor binds to the lac operator to inhibit transcription in E. coli. This inhibition can be relieved by adding lactose or isopropyl-β-D-thiogalactopyranoside (IPTG).
  10653..11241   -  rep_origin     ori: high-copy-number ColE1/pMB1/pBR322/pUC origin of replication
  11412..12272   -  CDS            AmpR: β-lactamase; bla; confers resistance to ampicillin, carbenicillin, and related antibiotics
  12273..12377   -  promoter       AmpR promoter: bla
>Addgene plasmid #206115 | Cav2.1 HA EI,II,III,IVA (E320A, E670A, E1411A, E1707A) pCAGGS | addgene full sequence | sequence record 415931 | Addgene NGS Result
GACATTGATTATTGACTAGTTATTAATAGTAATCAATTACGGGGTCATTAGTTCATAGCCCATATATGGA
GTTCCGCGTTACATAACTTACGGTAAATGGCCCGCCTGGCTGACCGCCCAACGACCCCCGCCCATTGACG
TCAATAATGACGTATGTTCCCATAGTAACGCCAATAGGGACTTTCCATTGACGTCAATGGGTGGAGTATT
TACGGTAAACTGCCCACTTGGCAGTACATCAAGTGTATCATATGCCAAGTACGCCCCCTATTGACGTCAA
TGACGGTAAATGGCCCGCCTGGCATTATGCCCAGTACATGACCTTATGGGACTTTCCTACTTGGCAGTAC
ATCTACGTATTAGTCATCGCTATTACCATGGTCGAGGTGAGCCCCACGTTCTGCTTCACTCTCCCCATCT
CCCCCCCCTCCCCACCCCCAATTTTGTATTTATTTATTTTTTAATTATTTTGTGCAGCGATGGGGGCGGG
GGGGGGGGGGGGGSGSGSSRKGSGGGGSGGGGSGGGGSGRGGGGSGGGGSGGGGSGRGGSGGRGRGGKGC
GGCGGCAGCCAATCAGAGCGGCGCGCTCCGAAAGTTTCCTTTTATGGCGAGGCGGCGGCGGCGGCGGCCC
TATAAAAAGCGAAGCGCGCGGCGGGCGGGAGTCGCTGCGCGCTGCCTTCGCCCCGTGCCCCGCTCCGCCG
CCGCCTCGCGCCGCCCGCCCCGGCTCTGACTGACCGCGTTACTCCCACAGGTGAGCGGGCGGGACGGCCC
TTCTCCTCCGGGCTGTAATTAGCGCTTGGTTTAATGACGGCTTGTTTCTTTTCTGTGGCTGCGTGAAAGC
CTTGAGGGGCTCCGGGAGGGCCCTTTGTGCGGGGGGAGCGGCTCGGGGGGTGCGTGCGTGTGTGTGTGCG
TGGGGAGCGCCGCGTGCGGCTCCGCGCTGCCCGGCGGCTGTGAGCGCTGCGGGCGCGGCGCGGGGCTTTG
TGCGCTCCGCAGTGTGCGCGAGGGGAGCGCGGCCGGGGGCGGTGCCCCGCGGTGCGGGGGGGGCTGCGAG
GGGAACAAAGGCTGCGTGCGGGGTGTGTGCGTGGGGGGGTGAGCAGGGGGTGTGGGCGCGTCGGTCGGGC
TGCAACCCCCCCTGCACCCCCCTCCCCGAGTTGCTGAGCACGGCCCGGCTTCGGGTGCGGGGCTCCGTAC
GGGGCGTGGCGCGGGGCTCGCCGTGCCGGGCGGGGGGKGGCGGCRGGKGGGGGTGCCGGGCGGGGCGGGG
CCGCCKCGGGCSGGGGRGGGCTCGGGGGAGGGGCGCGGCGGCCCCCGGAGCGCCGGCGGCTGTCGAGGCG
CGGCGAGCCGCAGCCATTGCCTTTTATGGTAATCGTGCGAGAGGGCGCAGGGACTTCCTTTGTCCCAAAT
CTGTGCGGAGCCGAAATCTGGGAGGCGCCGCCGCACCCCCTCTAGCGGGCGCGGGGCGAAGCGGTGCGGC
GCCGGCAGGAAGGAAATGGGCGGGGAGGGCCTTCGTGCGTCGCCGCGCCGCCGTCCCCTTCTCCCTCTCC
AGCCTCGGGGCTGTCCGCGGGGGGACGGCTGCCTTCGGGGGGGACGGGGCAGGGCGGGGTTCGGCTTCTG
GCGTGTGACCGGCGGCTCTAGAGCCTCTGCTAACCATTGTTCATTGCCTTCTTCTTTTTCCTACAGCTCC
TGGGCAACGTGCTGGTTATTGTGCTGTCTCATCATTTTGGCAAAGAATTCGCATTGCGGCCGCTTAGACC
GGTCTCGAGGTCTTGCAGAATGGCCCGCTTTGGAGACGAGATGCCGGGCCGCTACGGCGCAGGCGGAGGA
GGCTCAGGGCCGGCCGCCGGGGTGGTCGTGGGCGCCGCGGGCGGCCGAGGAGCCGGGGGCAGCCGGCAGG
GCGGGCAGCCCGGAGCGCAGAGGATGTACAAGCAGTCGATGGCGCAGAGAGCGCGGACCATGGCCCTCTA
CAACCCCATCCCTGTCCGCCAGAACTGCCTCACGGTCAACCGCTCCCTGTTCCTCTTCAGTGAAGACAAC
GTGGTGAGAAAATACGCCAAAAAGATCACGGAATGGCCTCCCTTCGAGTACATGATCCTGGCCACCATCA
TTGCTAACTGCATCGTCCTGGCCCTGGAGCAGCACCTCCCTGATGATGACAAGACACCCATGTCCGAGCG
GCTGGATGACACAGAACCCTATTTCATTGGCATCTTCTGTTTTGAGGCTGGAATTAAGATCGTGGCTCTT
GGCTTTGCCTTCCACAAAGGCTCCTACCTGAGGAATGGCTGGAACGTCATGGACTTTGTCGTGGTGCTAA
CAGGCATCTTGGCCACTGTCGGGACGGAGTTTGATCTACGGACACTGAGGGCGGTTCGTGTGCTGCGGCC
ACTCAAGCTGGTGTCTGGAATCCCAAGTTTACAAGTCGTCCTGAAGTCAATCATGAAGGCGATGATCCCT
CTGCTGCAGATCGGCCTCCTCCTGTTTTTTGCAATCCTTATTTTTGCAATCATAGGGTTAGAATTTTATA
TGGGAAAATTTCATACCACCTGCTTTGAAGAGGGGACAGACGACATCCAGGGTGAGTCGCCAGCTCCGTG
TGGGACAGAGGAGCCTGCCCGCACCTGCCCCAACGGGACCAAATGTCAGCCGTACTGGGAAGGGCCCAAC
AACGGCATCACTCAGTTCGACAACATCCTGTTTGCTGTGCTCACTGTTTTCCAGTGCATCACCATGGCAG
GCTGGACTGATCTCCTCTACAATAGCAACGATGCCTCAGGGAACACTTGGAACTGGTTGTACTTCATCCC
CCTCATCATCATCGGCTCCTTTTTTATGCTGAACCTTGTGCTGGGTGTGCTGTCTGGGGAGTTTGCCAAA
GAAAGGGAACGTGTAGAGAACCGAAGGGCTTTTCTGAAGCTCAGAAGACAACAGCAGATTGAACGTGAGC
TCAATGGATACATGGAGTGGATCTCGAAAGCAGAAGAGGTGATCCTCGCGGAGGACGAAACAGACGTGGA
GCAGAGGCACCCTTTTGATGGAGCTCTTCGGAGAGCTACTCTGAAGAAAAGCAAGACGGACCTGCTCAAC
CCTGAGGAGGCGGAGGACCAGCTTGCTGACATCGCGTCTGTGGGGTCTCCCTTCGCCAGAGCCAGCATCA
AAAGTGCCAAGCTGGAGAATTCGACTTTTTTCCACAAAAAGGAGAGAAGAATGCGTTTCTACATCCGCCG
CATGGTCAAAACTCAGGCCTTCTACTGGACCGTGCTCAGTCTGGTAGCCCTCAACACGCTGTGCGTCGCC
ATTGTCCACTACAACCAGCCCGAGTGGCTCTCCGACTTCCTCTACTATGCAGAATTCATTTTCTTAGGAC
TCTTTATGTCCGAAATGTTTATAAAAATGTATGGGCTCGGGACACGGCCTTACTTCCACTCTTCCTTCAA
CTGCTTTGACTGTGGGGTCATCATCGGGAGCATCTTTGAAGTCATCTGGGCCGTCTACCCCTACGACGTC
CCCGACTACGCCGGCTACCCGTACGACGTCCCGGACTACGCCGGCGTCGACATCAAACCGGGTACATCCT
TTGGAATCAGCGTGTTACGAGCTCTCAGGTTACTGCGTATTTTCAAAGTCACAAAGTACTGGGCATCTCT
CAGAAACCTGGTTGTCTCCCTCCTCAACTCCATGAAATCCATCATAAGTCTGCTGTTCCTCCTCTTCCTC
TTCATTGTCGTCTTTGCCCTCTTGGGGATGCAGCTGTTTGGTGGCCAGTTTAATTTTGACGAGGGGACTC
CTCCCACCAACTTCGACACTTTTCCAGCAGCAATAATGACTGTGTTTCAGATCCTGACTGGCGCGGATTG
GAATGAGGTCATGTATGATGGGATCAAGTCTCAGGGGGGCGTGCAGGGCGGCATGGTGTTCTCCATCTAC
TTCATCGTCCTCACCCTCTTCGGGAACTACACCCTGCTGAACGTGTTCTTGGCTATCGCGGTGGACAACC
TGGCCAACGCCCAGGAACTCACCAAGGATGAACAAGAAGAGGAAGAGGCAGCCAATCAGAAACTGGCTCT
ACAGAAAGCCAAGGAGGTGGCAGAAGTGAGTCCCCTGTCTGCAGCCAACATGTCCATAGCTGTGAAGGAA
CAGCAGAAGAACCAGAAGCCTGCCAAGTCGGTGTGGGAGCAGCGCACCAGCGAGATGCGCAAGCAGAACC
TGCTGGCTAGCCGCGAGGCGCTGTACGGGGACGCGGCTGAGCGCTGGCCCACCACTTACGCGCGCCCGCT
GCGGCCGGACGTGAAGACGCACTTGGACCGGCCGCTCGTGGTGGACCCGCAGGAGAACCGTAACAACAAC
ACCAACAAGAGCCGTGCGCCAGAAGCGCTGCGCCAAACCGCGCGGCCCCGCGAGAGCGCGCGCGACCCCG
ACGCGCGGCGCGCCTGGCCCAGCAGCCCTGAGCGCGCCCCTGGACGAGAGGGCCCGTATGGCCGCGAGAG
CGAGCCGCAACAGCGCGAGCACGCGCCACCCCGCGAGCACGTACCCTGGGACGCGGATCCTGAGCGCGCC
AAGGCCGGGGACGCGCCCCGCCGCCACACGCACCGGCCTGTGGCCGAGGGCGAGCCTCGTCGCCACCGCG
CGCGCCGCCGGCCCGGGGACGAACCGGACGACAGACCGGAGCGCAGGCCGCGTCCCCGCGACGCCACTAG
GCCGGCCCGCGCTGCAGACGGCGAAGGCGATGATGGGGAGCGCAAGCGGCGACACCGACACGGGCCGCCG
GCCCACGATGACAGGGAGCGCAGACACCGGCGCAGAAAAGAGAGCCAGGGCTCTGGGGTCCCCATGTCTG
GTCCCAACCTGTCCACCACCAGGCCAATCCAGCAGGATCTGGGCCGCCAGGACCTGCCACTGGCTGAGGA
CCTGGACAACATGAAGAACAACAAGTTGGCCACCGGGGAGCCTGCCAGTCCCCACGACAGCCTGGGCCAC
AGTGGCCTTCCCCCTAGCCCTGCCAAGATCGGGAACAGCACCAACCCTGGTCCCGCCTTGGCCACCAATC
CCCAGAATGCTGCCAGCCGCAGGACGCCCAACAACCCGGGCAACCCGTCCAACCCCGGCCCCCCCAAGAC
TCCCGAGAACAGCCTTATCGTCACCAACCCCAGCAGCACCCAGCCCAACTCAGCAAAGACTGCCAGGAAA
CCCGAGCACATGGCGGTGGAGATCCCCCCGGCCTGCCCGCCCCTCAACCACACTGTGGTCCAAGTAAACA
AAAACGCCAACCCAGACCCACTGCCAAAGAAAGAGGAAGAGAAGAAGGAGGAAGAGGAGGCAGACCCCGG
GGAGGATGGCCCAAAGCCCATGCCGCCCTACAGCTCCATGTTCATCCTCTCCACCACCAACCCCCTTCGC
CGGCTGTGCCATTACATCCTGAACCTGCGCTACTTCGAGATGTGCATCCTCATGGTCATTGCCATGAGTA
GCATCGCGCTGGCCGCCGAGGACCCGGTGCAGCCCAACGCACCCCGCAACAACGTGCTGCGATATTTTGA
CTATGTTTTCACAGGAGTGTTTACCTTTGAGATGGTGATCAAGATGATCGACCTGGGCCTCGTCCTGCAT
CAGGGGGCCTATTTCCGTGACCTGTGGAACATTCTGGACTTCATAGTGGTCAGTGGGGCCCTGGTGGCCT
TTGCCTTCACTGGCAATAGCAAAGGAAAGGACATCAACACCATCAAGTCCCTCCGAGTCCTCCGGGTGCT
ACGACCTCTAAAGACCATCAAGCGGCTGCCTAAGTTGAAGGCCGTATTTGACTGCGTGGTGAACTCGCTC
AAGAACGTCTTCAACATCCTCATTGTCTACATGCTCTTCATGTTCATCTTCGCCGTGGTGGCCGTGCAGC
TCTTCAAGGGCAAATTCTTCCACTGCACGGACGAGTCCAAGGAGTTTGAGAGAGACTGTCGAGGCAAATA
CCTCCTTTACGAGAAGAACGAGGTAAAGGCGCGGGACCGCGAGTGGAAGAAATACGACTTCCACTACGAC
AACGTGCTCTGGGCCCTGCTCACGCTCTTTACGGTGTCCACGGGAGCGGGCTGGCCACAGGTCCTCAAGC
ACTCAGTGGATGCCACTTTTGAGAACCAGGGCCCCAGCCCCGGGTACCGCATGGAAATGTCCATCTTCTA
CGTGGTCTACTTTGTGGTGTTTCCCTTCTTCTTTGTCAATATCTTTGTGGCCTTGATCATCATCACCTTC
CAGGAGCAGGGAGACAAGATGATGGAAGAATACAGCCTAGAGAAAAATGAGAGGGCCTGCATCGACTTTG
CCATCAGTGCCAAGCCGCTGACCAGGCACATGCCCCAGAACAAGCAGAGCTTCCAGTATCGAATGTGGCA
GTTCGTGGTGTCCCCACCCTTTGAGTACACCATCATGGCCATGATCGCTCTCAACACCATCGTGCTAATG
ATGAAGTTCTATGGAGCCTCTGTGGCCTATGAAAACGCCCTTCGAGTGTTCAACATTGTCTTCACCTCCC
TCTTCTCTCTCGAATGTGTGCTCAAAGTCATGGCTTTTGGGATTCTGAATTATTTCCGCGATGCCTGGAA
CATCTTCGACTTTGTGACTGTTCTGGGCAGCATCACAGACATCCTCGTCACCGAGTTTGGGAATAACTTC
ATCAACCTGAGCTTTCTCCGCCTCTTCCGTGCTGCCCGACTCATCAAACTCCTCCGCCAGGGTTACACCA
TCCGCATTCTCCTCTGGACTTTCGTGCAGTCTTTCAAGGCCCTACCTTATGTCTGTCTGCTGATCGCCAT
GCTCTTCTTCATCTATGCCATCATCGGGATGCAGGTGTTTGGCAACATCGGCATTGATGGGGAAGATGAG
GACAGCGATGAGGATGAGTTCCAAATCACGAGGCACAATAACTTCCGGACCTTCTTCCAAGCTCTCATGC
TTCTCTTTCGGAGCGCCACAGGGGCAGCGTGGCACAACATCATGCTGTCCTGCCTCAGCGGGAAGCCATG
CGACAAGAACTCCGGGATCCAAAAACCAGAGTGTGGCAACGAGTTCGCCTATTTTTACTTTGTCTCGTTC
ATCTTCCTTTGCTCATTTCTGATGCTGAATCTCTTTGTTGCTGTCATCATGGACAACTTCGAGTACCTCA
CCCGAGATTCCTCCATCCTGGGCCCCCACCACCTGGATGAGTACGTGCGTGTCTGGGCAGAGTATGACCC
TGCTGCCTGCGGCCGCATTCACTATAAGGACATGTACAGTTTATTGCGAGTAATATCGCCCCCTCTCGGC
TTAGGCAAGAAATGTCCTCATAGGGTTGCTTGCAAGAGGCTCTTGCGGATGGACCTACCCGTAGCGGATG
ACAACACCGTTCACTTCAACTCCACCTTGATGGCTCTGATCCGAACCGCCCTGGATATCAAAATCGCAAA
GGGTGGAGCTGACAAGCAGCAAATGGACGCAGAGCTCCGCAAGGAAATGATGGCCATTTGGCCCAACCTG
TCTCAGAAGACCTTGGATCTGCTGGTCACACCTCACAAGTCCACGGACCTGACAGTGGGTAAGATCTACG
CAGCCATGATGATCATGGAGTACTACCGGCAGAGCAAGGCCAAGAAGCTGCAGGCCATGCGAGAGGAGCA
GAACCGGACACCACTCATGTTCCAGCGCATGGAGCCTCCATCGCCAACACAGGAGGGAGGACCCAGCCAA
AACGCCCTTCCCTCCACTCAGCTGGACCCCGGAGGAGGCCTGATGGCTCAAGAAAGCAGCATGAAGGAGA
GCCCGTCCTGGGTGACCCAGCGGGCACAGGAGATGTTCCAGAAGACTGGTACCTGGAGCCCAGAGCGAGG
GCCACCCATCGACATGCCTAACAGCCAGCCCAACTCCCAGTCTGTGGAGATGAGAGAAATGGGAACTGAT
GGCTACTCAGACAGCGAACACTACCTCCCCATGGAAGGACAGACCAGGGCCGCCTCCATGCCCCGCCTCC
CAGCAGAGAACCAGAGGAGAAGGGGCCGGCCACGTGGAAATAACCTCAGTACCATCTCTGATACCAGCCC
CATGAAGCGCTCAGCCTCCGTGCTGGGACCCAAAGCCCGGCGACTGGATGACTACTCACTAGAGCGGGTA
CCACCTGAGGAGAACCAAAGGTACCACCAACGCCGCCGGGACCGTGGCCACCGCACCTCTGAGCGCTCTC
TGGGCCGATACACTGATGTGGACACAGGCCTGGGGACAGATCTGAGCATGACCACCCAATCGGGTGACCT
GCCCTCCAAAGATCGGGACCAGGACCGGGGCCGGCCCAAGGACCGGAAGCATCGGCCACACCACCACCAC
CACCATCATCACCATCATCCCCCGGCCCCGGACCGGGAGCGCTACGCACAGGAGCGGCCGGACACCGGCC
GGGCGCGGGCCCGGGAGCAGCGCTGGTCCCGCTCGCCCAGCGAGGGTCGGGAGCACGCGACACACAGACA
GTAGTTCCGTCAGTGGAAGCCCAGCCCCCTCTACGTCCGGCACCAGCACGCCGCGGCGCGGCCGCCGCCA
GCTCCCCCAGACCCCCTGCACCCCGCGGCCGCTTGTGTCCTACTCGCCCGCTCCGCGCAGGCCTGCGGCG
CGCAGGATGGCGGGTCCCCCAGCGCCCCCTGGCGGCTCGCCGCGGGGTTGCCGCCGTGCGCCGCGCTGGC
CTGCGCATGCGCCTGAGGGCCCGCGGCCGCGCGGTGCCGACTACACCGAGCCCGACAGCCCGCGCGAGCC
GCCAGGGGGCGCGCATGAGCCCGCGCCGCGGTCGCCCAGGACTCCGCGCGCCGCGGGCTGCGCGTCACCG
CGCCACGGCCGCAGGCTGCCCAATGGTTACTACGCGGGGCACGGCGCGCCACGGCCGCGCACAGCCCGCA
GGGGCGCGCACGACGCGTACAGCGAGAGCGAGGACGACTGGTGCTAAGCCGCCCCGCCCCCCGCAGCGCC
CGTACGGTGCGGGCGCACCGCAAATGATAAACAATAACGTTTTTAAAAAAGAAAACCGGGGAGAAAAACA
AAAATAGCTTCTATTGATGAGTTTTATCATCTCGATTGAATCTTTCGTTTTCCCGGTGAACGAAACCGAG
GTGGCTGCGAGCCGGAGGGACGGCTGCACGCCCCACACACTTCTCAGACCCACGGGAGTTCTTGCGGGCC
ACGCCAAACTTATTACTGCCTGCAGAGTTCAACTACAAGAAAATAACACTAACAGTTTTTAAAAGGACTC
CGTAAAAAGAAATTTGAAAGAGAATGTAGAGAGGCTGAGAAAGCCCAGGAATTCCTGCAGCCCGGGGGAT
CCACTAGTCTCGAGGAATTCGGTACCGAGCTCAATTCACTCCTCAGGTGCAGGCTGCCTATCAGAAGGTG
GTGGCTGGTGTGGCCAATGCCCTGGCTCACAAATACCACTGAGATCTTTTTCCCTCTGCCAAAAATTATG
GGGACATCATGAAGCCCCTTGAGCATCTGACTTCTGGCTAATAAAGGAAATTTATTTTCATTGCAATAGT
GTGTTGGAATTTTTTGTGTCTCTCACTCGGAAGGACATATGGGAGGGCAAATCATTTAAAACATCAGAAT
GAGTATTTGGTTTAGAGTTTGGCAACATATGCCCATATGCTGGCTGCCATGAACAAAGGTTGGCTATAAA
GAGGTCATCAGTATATGAAACAGCCCCCTGCTGTCCATTCCTTATTCCATAGAAAAGCCTTGACTTGAGG
TTAGATTTTTTTTATATTTTGTTTTGTGTTATTTTTTTCTTTAACATCCCTAAAATTTTCCTTACATGTT
TTACTAGCCAGATTTTTCCTCCTCTCCTGACTACTCCCAGTCATAGCTGTCCCTCTTCTCTTATGGAGAT
CCCTCGACCTGCAGCCCAAGCTTGGCGTAATCATGGTCATAGCTGTTTCCTGTGTGAAATTGTTATCCGC
TCACAATTCCACACAACATACGAGCCGGAAGCATAAAGTGTAAAGCCTGGGGTGCCTAATGAGTGAGCTA
ACTCACATTAATTGCGTTGCGCTCACTGCCCGCTTTCCAGTCGGGAAACCTGTCGTGCCAGCGGATCCGC
ATCTCAATTAGTCAGCAACCATAGTCCCGCCCCTAACTCCGCCCATCCCGCCCCTAACTCCGCCCAGTTC
CGCCCATTCTCCGCCCCATGGCTGACTAATTTTTTTTATTTATGCAGAGGCCGAGGCCGCCTCGGCCTCT
GAGCTATTCCAGAAGTAGTGAGGAGGCTTTTTTGGAGGCCTAGGCTTTTGCAAAAAGCTAACTTGTTTAT
TGCAGCTTATAATGGTTACAAATAAAGCAATAGCATCACAAATTTCACAAATAAAGCATTTTTTTCACTG
CATTCTAGTTGTGGTTTGTCCAAACTCATCAATGTATCTTATCATGTCTGGATCCGCTGCATTAATGAAT
CGGCCAACGCGCGGGGAGAGGCGGTTTGCGTATTGGGCGCTCTTCCGCTTCCTCGCTCACTGACTCGCTG
CGCTCGGTCGTTCGGCTGCGGCGAGCGGTATCAGCTCACTCAAAGGCGGTAATACGGTTATCCACAGAAT
CAGGGGATAACGCAGGAAAGAACATGTGAGCAAAAGGCCAGCAAAAGGCCAGGAACCGTAAAAAGGCCGC
GTTGCTGGCGTTTTTCCATAGGCTCCGCCCCCCTGACGAGCATCACAAAAATCGACGCTCAAGTCAGAGG
TGGCGAAACCCGACAGGACTATAAAGATACCAGGCGTTTCCCCCTGGAAGCTCCCTCGTGCGCTCTCCTG
TTCCGACCCTGCCGCTTACCGGATACCTGTCCGCCTTTCTCCCTTCGGGAAGCGTGGCGCTTTCTCATAG
CTCACGCTGTAGGTATCTCAGTTCGGTGTAGGTCGTTCGCTCCAAGCTGGGCTGTGTGCACGAACCCCCC
GTTCAGCCCGACCGCTGCGCCTTATCCGGTAACTATCGTCTTGAGTCCAACCCGGTAAGACACGACTTAT
CGCCACTGGCAGCAGCCACTGGTAACAGGATTAGCAGAGCGAGGTATGTAGGCGGTGCTACAGAGTTCTT
GAAGTGGTGGCCTAACTACGGCTACACTAGAAGAACAGTATTTGGTATCTGCGCTCTGCTGAAGCCAGTT
ACCTTCGGAAAAAGAGTTGGTAGCTCTTGATCCGGCAAACAAACCACCGCTGGTAGCGGTGGTTTTTTTG
TTTGCAAGCAGCAGATTACGCGCAGAAAAAAAGGATCTCAAGAAGATCCTTTGATCTTTTCTACGGGGTC
TGACGCTCAGTGGAACGAAAACTCACGTTAAGGGATTTTGGTCATGAGATTATCAAAAAGGATCTTCACC
TAGATCCTTTTAAATTAAAAATGAAGTTTTAAATCAATCTAAAGTATATATGAGTAAACTTGGTCTGACA
GTTACCAATGCTTAATCAGTGAGGCACCTATCTCAGCGATCTGTCTATTTCGTTCATCCATAGTTGCCTG
ACTCCCCGTCGTGTAGATAACTACGATACGGGAGGGCTTACCATCTGGCCCCAGTGCTGCAATGATACCG
CGAGACCCACGCTCACCGGCTCCAGATTTATCAGCAATAAACCAGCCAGCCGGAAGGGCCGAGCGCAGAA
GTGGTCCTGCAACTTTATCCGCCTCCATCCAGTCTATTAATTGTTGCCGGGAAGCTAGAGTAAGTAGTTC
GCCAGTTAATAGTTTGCGCAACGTTGTTGCCATTGCTACAGGCATCGTGGTGTCACGCTCGTCGTTTGGT
ATGGCTTCATTCAGCTCCGGTTCCCAACGATCAAGGCGAGTTACATGATCCCCCATGTTGTGCAAAAAAG
CGGTTAGCTCCTTCGGTCCTCCGATCGTTGTCAGAAGTAAGTTGGCCGCAGTGTTATCACTCATGGTTAT
GGCAGCACTGCATAATTCTCTTACTGTCATGCCATCCGTAAGATGCTTTTCTGTGACTGGTGAGTACTCA
ACCAAGTCATTCTGAGAATAGTGTATGCGGCGACCGAGTTGCTCTTGCCCGGCGTCAATACGGGATAATA
CCGCGCCACATAGCAGAACTTTAAAAGTGCTCATCATTGGAAAACGTTCTTCGGGGCGAAAACTCTCAAG
GATCTTACCGCTGTTGAGATCCAGTTCGATGTAACCCACTCGTGCACCCAACTGATCTTCAGCATCTTTT
ACTTTCACCAGCGTTTCTGGGTGAGCAAAAACAGGAAGGCAAAATGCCGCAAAAAAGGGAATAAGGGCGA
CACGGAAATGTTGAATACTCATACTCTTCCTTTTTCAATATTATTGAAGCATTTATCAGGGTTATTGTCT
CATGAGCGGATACATATTTGAATGTATTTAGAAAAATAAACAAATAGGGGTTCCGCGCACATTTCCCCGA
AAAGTGCCACCTGGGTC
